Addgene plasmid #204182: pRegev_D3
Purpose: Single reporter with long guanine depleted (G-poor) region from splicing library.
Depositing lab: Oded Regev. Depositing organization: New York University. Publication: Deciphering RNA splicing logic with interpretable machine learning. Liao SE, Sudarshan M, Regev O. Proc Natl Acad Sci U S A. 2023 Oct 10;120(41):e2221165120. doi: 10.1073/pnas.2221165120. Epub 2023 Oct 5. PubMed 37796983.
Backbone
  Vector backbone: pRegev_ExonSkip_LandingPad
  Backbone manufacturer: Regev Group (NYU)
  Total vector size (bp): 8612
  Vector type: Mammalian Expression, Synthetic Biology
  Selectable markers: Zeocin
Growth in bacteria
  Bacterial resistance: Ampicillin, 100 μg/mL
  Growth temperature: 37°C
  Growth strain: DH5alpha
  Copy number: Unknown
Gene/Insert
  Gene/Insert name: Exon D3
  Species: Synthetic
  Promoter: Truncated CAG
  Cloning method: Gibson Cloning
  Sequencing primers: 5′ T7; 3′ BGH Reverse
Resource information
  A portion of this plasmid was derived from a plasmid made by: Minigene design from Kristen Lynch (SA Smith and KW Lynch, "Cell-based splicing of minigenes." (2014)). Backbone design modified from Georg Seelig (AB Rosenberg et al, "Learning the sequence determinants of alternative splicing from millions of random sequences." (2015)).
Terms and licenses: Academic/Nonprofit Terms; Industry Terms: Not Available to Industry
How to cite: pRegev_D3 was a gift from Oded Regev (Addgene plasmid # 204182 ; http://n2t.net/addgene:204182 ; RRID:Addgene_204182)
