[The description below was written by a language model from this plasmid's Addgene catalogue record and pLannotate feature annotations shown in this document.]
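Description:
pRegev_D3 is a mammalian expression plasmid of about 8.6 kb that carries a single splicing minigene reporter. It is built on the pRegev_ExonSkip_LandingPad backbone and was assembled by Gibson cloning. In E. coli it is propagated through a high-copy ColE1/pUC-type origin with ampicillin selection from AmpR. An f1 origin is also present. For mammalian cells, an SV40 promoter with a tandem bacterial EM7 promoter drives the Sh ble gene, followed by an SV40 polyadenylation signal, giving Zeocin resistance.

The reporter is transcribed from a truncated CAG promoter, annotated as the chicken β-actin promoter followed by its chimeric β-actin/β-globin intron, with no separate CMV enhancer feature detected. Downstream of a T7 promoter site lies a β-globin-derived minigene. It consists of a first HBB exon fragment, β-globin intron fragments, a terminal HBB exon fragment and the bGH polyadenylation signal. An unannotated gap of a few hundred base pairs between the intron fragments is the likely position of the synthetic test exon, "Exon D3", although the feature table does not label it. This exon comes from a splicing library and contains a long guanine-depleted (G-poor) region. In the opposite orientation, an EF-1α promoter drives EGFP. The record does not state EGFP's role, but it could serve as a marker of transfected cells. No polyadenylation signal is annotated for that cassette.

The construct is a single-sequence reporter for measuring inclusion versus skipping of the test exon in mammalian cells. It was made to study how sequence features such as G-poor stretches influence splicing outcomes, in connection with machine-learning models of splicing logic.
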