Features (pLannotate 1.2.2; 25 found; start..end, strand, type, name):
     44..763     -  CDS            EGFP: the original enhanced GFP (Yang et al., 1996) mammalian codon-optimized
    771..1949    -  promoter       EF-1α promoter: strong constitutive promoter for human elongation factor EF-1α
   1980..2257    +  promoter       chicken β-actin promoter: No description available
   2258..3231    +  intron         chimeric intron: chimera between introns from chicken β-actin and rabbit β-globin
   3247..3265    +  promoter       T7 promoter: promoter for bacteriophage T7 RNA polymerase
   3297..3392    +  CDS            HBB (fragment): HBB_GORGO - Experimental evidence at protein level: Swiss-Prot protein existence level 1. Involved in oxygen transport from the lung to the various peripheral tissues. From Gorilla gorilla gorilla (Western lowland gorilla).
   3393..3479    +  intron         chimeric intron (fragment): chimera between introns from human β-globin and immunoglobulin heavy chain genes
   3598..3680    +  intron         β-globin intron (fragment): internally truncated intron from human β-globin
   4051..4441    +  intron         β-globin intron (fragment): internally truncated intron from human β-globin
   4445..4567    +  CDS            HBB: HBB_COLGU - Experimental evidence at transcript level: Swiss-Prot protein existence level 2. Involved in oxygen transport from the lung to the various peripheral tissues. From Colobus guereza (Mantled guereza) (Eastern black-and-white colobus monkey).
   4637..4861    +  polyA_signal   bGH poly(A) signal: bovine growth hormone polyadenylation signal
   4865..4886    +  promoter       SV40 promoter (fragment): SV40 enhancer and early promoter
   4907..5335    +  rep_origin     f1 ori (sequence partly withheld): f1 bacteriophage origin of replication; arrow indicates direction of (+) strand synthesis
   5349..5678    +  promoter       SV40 promoter: SV40 enhancer and early promoter
   5726..5773    +  promoter       EM7 promoter: synthetic bacterial promoter&nbsp
   5792..6166    +  CDS            BleoR: antibiotic-binding protein; Sh ble from Streptoalloteichus hindustanus; confers resistance to bleomycin, phleomycin, and Zeocin™
   6176..6301    +  CDS            ble (fragment): BLE_KLEPN - Experimental evidence at protein level: Swiss-Prot protein existence level 1. Binding protein with a strong affinity to the bleomycin family of antibiotics. Binds to CL990; an antimitotic-antibiotic compound. From Klebsiella pneumoniae.
   6296..6417    +  polyA_signal   SV40 poly(A) signal: SV40 polyadenylation signal
   6490..6506    -  protein_bind   lac operator: The lac repressor binds to the lac operator to inhibit transcription in E. coli. This inhibition can be relieved by adding lactose or isopropyl-β-D-thiogalactopyranoside (IPTG). lac repressor encoded by lacI
   6514..6544    -  promoter       lac promoter: promoter for the E. coli lac operon
   6559..6580    -  protein_bind   CAP binding site: CAP binding activates transcription in the presence of cAMP. E. coli catabolite activator protein
   6593..6685    -  CDS            lacI (fragment): lac repressor; lacI; The lac repressor binds to the lac operator to inhibit transcription in E. coli. This inhibition can be relieved by adding lactose or isopropyl-β-D-thiogalactopyranoside (IPTG).
   6868..7456    -  rep_origin     ori: high-copy-number ColE1/pMB1/pBR322/pUC origin of replication
   7627..8487    -  CDS            AmpR: β-lactamase; bla; confers resistance to ampicillin, carbenicillin, and related antibiotics
   8488..8592    -  promoter       AmpR promoter: bla
>Addgene plasmid #204182 | pRegev_D3 | addgene full sequence | sequence record 405462 | Addgene NGS Result
CCACCTGACGTCGACGGATCGGGAGATCCCAGTGTGGTGGTACTTACTTGTACAGCTCGTCCATGCCGAG
AGTGATCCCGGCGGCGGTCACGAACTCCAGCAGGACCATGTGATCGCGCTTCTCGTTGGGGTCTTTGCTC
AGGGCGGACTGGGTGCTCAGGTAGTGGTTGTCGGGCAGCAGCACGGGGCCGTCGCCGATGGGGGTGTTCT
GCTGGTAGTGGTCGGCGAGCTGCACGCTGCCGTCCTCGATGTTGTGGCGGATCTTGAAGTTCGCCTTGAT
GCCGTTCTTCTGCTTGTCGGCCATGATATAGACGTTGTGGCTGTTGTAGTTGTACTCCAGCTTGTGCCCC
AGGATGTTGCCGTCCTCCTTGAAGTCGATGCCCTTCAGCTCGATGCGGTTCACCAGGGTGTCGCCCTCGA
ACTTCACCTCGGCGCGGGTCTTGTAGTTGCCGTCGTCCTTGAAGAAGATGGTGCGCTCCTGGACGTAGCC
TTCGGGCATGGCGGACTTGAAGAAGTCGTGCTGCTTCATGTGGTCGGGGTAGCGGCTGAAGCACTGCACG
CCGTAGGTCAGGGTGGTCACGAGGGTGGGCCAGGGCACGGGCAGCTTGCCGGTGGTGCAGATGAACTTCA
GGGTCAGCTTGCCGTAGGTGGCATCGCCCTCGCCCTCGCCAGACACGCTGAACTTGTGGCCGTTTACGTC
GCCGTCCAGCTCGACCAGGATGGGCACCACCCCGGTGAACAGCTCCTCGCCCTTGCTCACCATGGTGGCC
TCACGACACCTGAAATGGAAGAAAAAAACTTTGAACCACTGTCTGAGGCTTGAGAATGAACCAAGATCCA
AACTCAAAAAGGGCAAATTCCAAGGAGAATTACATCAAGTGCCAAGCTGGCCTAACTTCAGTCTCCACCC
ACTCAGTGTGGGGAAACTCCATCGCATAAAACCCCTCCCCCCAACCTAAAGACGACGTACTCCAAAAGCT
CGAGAACTAATCGAGGTGCCTGGACGGCGCCCGGTACTCCGTGGAGTCACATGAAGCGACGGCTGAGGAC
GGAAAGGCCCTTTTCCTTTGTGTGGGTGACTCACCCGCCCGCTCTCCCGAGCGCCGCGTCCTCCATTTTG
AGCTCCCTGCAGCAGGGCCGGGAAGCGGCCATCTTTCCGCTCACGCAACTGGTGCCGACCGGGCCAGCCT
TGCCGCCCAGGGCGGGGCGATACACGGCGGCGCGAGGCCAGGCACCAGAGCAGGCCGGCCAGCTTGAGAC
TACCCCCGTCCGATTCTCGGTGGCCGCGCTCGCAGGCCCCGCCTCGCCGAACATGTGCGCTGGGACGCAC
GGGCCCCGTCGCCGCCCGCGGCCCCAAAAACCGAAATACCAGTGTGCAGATCTTGGCCCGCATTTACAAG
ACTATCTTGCCAGAAAAAAAGCGTCGCAGCAGGTCATCAAAAATTTTAAATGGCTAGAGACTTATCGAAA
GCAGCGAGACAGGCGCGAAGGTGCCACCAGATTCGCACGCGGCGGCCCCAGCGCCCAGGCCAGGCCTCAA
CTCAAGCACGAGGCGAAGGGGCTCCTTAAGCGCAAGGCCTCGAACTCTCCCACCCACTTCCAACCCGAAG
CTCGGGATCAAGAATCACGTACTGCAGCCAGGTGGAAGTAATTCAAGGCACGCAAGGGCCATAACCCGTA
AAGAGGCCAGGCCCGCGGGAACCACACACGGCACTTACCTGTGTTCTGGCGGCAAACCCGTTGCGAAAAA
GAACGTTCACGGCGACTACTGCACTTATATACGGTTCTCCCCCACCCTCGGGAAAAAGGCGGAGCCAGTA
CACGACATCACTTTCCCAGTTTACCCCGCGCCACCTTCTCTAGGCACCGGTTCAATTGCCGACCCCTCCC
CCCAACTTCTCGGGGACTGTGGGCGATGTGCGCTCTGCCCACTGACGGGCACCGGAGCCTACGTAGGAAT
TAATTCGCCAGCACAGTGGTCGAGGTGAGCCCCACGTTCTGCTTCACTCTCCCCATCTCCCCCCCCTCCC
CACCCCCAATTTTGTATTTATTTATTTTTTAATTATTTTGTGCAGCGATGGGGGCGGGGGGGGGGGGGGG
GCGCGCGCCAGGCGGGGCGGGGCGGGGCGAGGGGCGGGGCGGGGCGAGGCGGAGAGGTGCGGCGGCAGCC
AATCAGAGCGGCGCGCTCCGAAAGTTTCCTTTTATGGCGAGGCGGCGGCGGCGGCGGCCCTATAAAAAGC
GAAGCGCGCGGCGGGCGGGAGTCGCTGCGCGCTGCCTTCGCCCCGTGCCCCGCTCCGCCGCCGCCTCGCG
CCGCCCGCCCCGGCTCTGACTGACCGCGTTACTCCCACAGGTGAGCGGGCGGGACGGCCCTTCTCCTCCG
GGCTGTAATTAGCGCTTGGTTTAATGACGGCTTGTTTCTTTTCTGTGGCTGCGTGAAAGCCTTGAGGGGC
TCCGGGAGGGCCCTTTGTGCGGGGGGAGCGGCTCGGGGGGTGCGTGCGTGTGTGTGTGCGTGGGGAGCGC
CGCGTGCGGCTCCGCGCTGCCCGGCGGCTGTGAGCGCTGCGGGCGCGGCGCGGGGCTTTGTGCGCTCCGC
AGTGTGCGCGAGGGGAGCGCGGCCGGGGGCGGTGCCCCGCGGTGCGGGGGGGGCTGCGAGGGGAACAAAG
GCTGCGTGCGGGGTGTGTGCGTGGGGGGGTGAGCAGGGGGTGTGGGCGCGTCGGTCGGGCTGCAACCCCC
CCTGCACCCCCCTCCCCGAGTTGCTGAGCACGGCCCGGCTTCGGGTGCGGGGCTCCGTACGGGGCGTGGC
GCGGGGCTCGCCGTGCCGGGCGGGGGGTGGCGGCAGGTGGGGGTGCCGGGCGGGGCGGGGCCGCCTCGGG
CCGGGGAGGGCTCGGGGGAGGGGCGCGGCGGCCCCCGGAGCGCCGGCGGCTGTCGAGGCGCGGCGAGCCG
CAGCCATTGCCTTTTATGGTAATCGTGCGAGAGGGCGCAGGGACTTCCTTTGTCCCAAATCTGTGCGGAG
CCGAAATCTGGGAGGCGCCGCCGCACCCCCTCTAGCGGGCGCGGGGCGAAGCGGTGCGGCGCCGGCAGGA
AGGAAATGGGCGGGGAGGGCCTTCGTGCGTCGCCGCGCCGCCGTCCCCTTCTCCCTCTCCAGCCTCGGGG
CTGTCCGCGGGGGGACGGCTGCCTTCGGGGGGGACGGGGCAGGGCGGGGTTCGGCTTCTGGCGTGTGACC
GGCGGCTCTAGCGTTTAAACTTAAGCTAATACGACTCACTATAGGGAGCTTGGTACCGCAACCTCAAACA
GACACCATGGTGCACCTGACTCCTGAGGAGAAGTCTGCCGTTACTGCCCTGTGGGGCAAGGTGAACGTGG
ATGAAGTTGGTGGTGAGGCCCTGGGCAGGTTGGTATCAAGGTTACAAGACAGGTTTAAGGAGACCAATAG
AAACTGGGCATATGGAGACAGAGAAGACTCTTGGGTTTCTGATAGGCACTGACTCTCTCTGCCTATGTCT
TTCTCTGCCATCCAGGTTCTCCCAGTCACACGCAGTCTCCGCCTAACTTCATAGTCTCATGTCATATCTT
CTTAAGCTGCCGTGCCACCAGGTCTGACTATGGGACCCTTGATGTTTTCTTTCCCCTTCTTTTCTATGGT
TAAGTTCATGTCATAGGAAGGGGAGAAGTAACAGGGTACAGTTTAGAATGGGAAACAGACGAATGATTGC
ATCAGTGTGGAAGTCTCAGGATCGTTTTAGTTTCTTTTATTTGCTGTTCATAACAATTGTTTTCTTTTGT
TTAATTCTTGCTTTCTTTTTTTTTCTTCTCCGCAATTTTTACTATTATACTTAATGCCTTAACATTGTGT
ATAACAAAAGGAAATATCTCTGAGATACATTAAGTAACTTAAAAAAAAACTTTACACAGTCTGCCTAGTA
CATTACTATTTGGAATATATGTGTGCTTATTTGCATATTCATAATCTCCCTACTTTATTTTCTTTTATTT
TTAATTGATACATAATCATTATACATATTTATGGGTTAAAGTGTAATGTTTTAATATCGATACACATATT
GACCAAATCAGGGTAATTTTGCATTTGTAATTTTAAAAAATGCTTTCTTCTTTTAATATACTTTTTTGTT
TATCTTATTTCTAATACTTTCCCTAATCTCTTTCTTTCAGGGCAATAATGATACAATGTATCATGCCTCT
TTGCACCATTCTAAAGAATAACAGTGATAATTTCTGGGTTAAGGCAATAGCAATATTTCTGCATATAAAT
ATTTCTGCATATAAATTGTAACTGATGTAAGAGGTTTCATATTGCTAATAGCAGCTACAATCCAGCTACC
ATTCTGCTTTTATTTTATGGTTGGGATAAGGCTGGATTATTCTGAGTCCAAGCTAGGCCCTTTTGCTAAT
CATGTTCATACCTCTTATCTTCCTCCCACAGCTCCTGGGCAACGTGCTGGTCTGTGTGCTGGCCCATCAC
TTTGGCAAAGAATTCACCCCACCAGTGCAGGCTGCCTATCAGAAAGTGGTGGCTGGTGTGGCTAATGCCC
TGGCCCACAAGTATCACTAAGCTCGCTCTAGACTAGACGATTAAATTACATTATAGGGCCCGTTTAAACC
CGCTGATCAGCCTCGACTGTGCCTTCTAGTTGCCAGCCATCTGTTGTTTGCCCCTCCCCCGTGCCTTCCT
TGACCCTGGAAGGTGCCACTCCCACTGTCCTTTCCTAATAAAATGAGGAAATTGCATCGCATTGTCTGAG
TAGGTGTCATTCTATTCTGGGGGGTGGGGTGGGGCAGGACAGCAAGGGGGAGGATTGGGAAGACAATAGC
AGGCATGCTGGGGATGCGGTGGGCTCTATGGCTTCTGAGGCGGAAAGAACCAGCTGGGGCTCTAGGGGGT
ATCCCC
[124 nt withheld, positions 4907-5030]
C
[91 nt withheld, positions 5032-5122]
A
[49 nt withheld, positions 5124-5172]
CCTTTGACGTTGGAGTCCACGTTCTTT
[37 nt withheld, positions 5200-5236]
ACCCTATCTCGGTCTATTCTTTTGATTTATAAGGGATTTTGCCGATTTCGGCCTATTGGTTAAAAAATGA
GCTGATTTAACAAAAATTTAACGCGAATTAATTCTGTGGAATGTGTGTCAGTTAGGGTGTGGAAAGTCCC
CAGGCTCCCCAGCAGGCAGAAGTATGCAAAGCATGCATCTCAATTAGTCAGCAACCAGGTGTGGAAAGTC
CCCAGGCTCCCCAGCAGGCAGAAGTATGCAAAGCATGCATCTCAATTAGTCAGCAACCATAGTCCCGCCC
CTAACTCCGCCCATCCCGCCCCTAACTCCGCCCAGTTCCGCCCATTCTCCGCCCCATGGCTGACTAATTT
TTTTTATTTATGCAGAGGCCGAGGCCGCCTCTGCCTCTGAGCTATTCCAGAAGTAGTGAGGAGGCTTTTT
TGGAGGCCTAGGCTTTTGCAAAAAGCTCCCGGGAGCTTGTATATCCATTTTCGGATCTGATCAGCACGTG
TTGACAATTAATCATCGGCATAGTATATCGGCATAGTATAATACGACAAGGTGAGGAACTAAACCATGGC
CAAGTTGACCAGTGCCGTTCCGGTGCTCACCGCGCGCGACGTCGCCGGAGCGGTCGAGTTCTGGACCGAC
CGGCTCGGGTTCTCCCGGGACTTCGTGGAGGACGACTTCGCCGGTGTGGTCCGGGACGACGTGACCCTGT
TCATCAGCGCGGTCCAGGACCAGGTGGTGCCGGACAACACCCTGGCCTGGGTGTGGGTGCGCGGCCTGGA
CGAGCTGTACGCCGAGTGGTCGGAGGTCGTGTCCACGAACTTCCGGGACGCCTCCGGGCCGGCCATGACC
GAGATCGGCGAGCAGCCGTGGGGGCGGGAGTTCGCCCTGCGCGACCCGGCCGGCAACTGCGTGCACTTCG
TGGCCGAGGAGCAGGACTGACACGTGCTACGAGATTTCGATTCCACCGCCGCCTTCTATGAAAGGTTGGG
CTTCGGAATCGTTTTCCGGGACGCCGGCTGGATGATCCTCCAGCGCGGGGATCTCATGCTGGAGTTCTTC
GCCCACCCCAACTTGTTTATTGCAGCTTATAATGGTTACAAATAAAGCAATAGCATCACAAATTTCACAA
ATAAAGCATTTTTTTCACTGCATTCTAGTTGTGGTTTGTCCAAACTCATCAATGTATCTTATCATGTCTG
TATACCGTCGACCTCTAGCTAGAGCTTGGCGTAATCATGGTCATAGCTGTTTCCTGTGTGAAATTGTTAT
CCGCTCACAATTCCACACAACATACGAGCCGGAAGCATAAAGTGTAAAGCCTGGGGTGCCTAATGAGTGA
GCTAACTCACATTAATTGCGTTGCGCTCACTGCCCGCTTTCCAGTCGGGAAACCTGTCGTGCCAGCTGCA
TTAATGAATCGGCCAACGCGCGGGGAGAGGCGGTTTGCGTATTGGGCGCTCTTCCGCTTCCTCGCTCACT
GACTCGCTGCGCTCGGTCGTTCGGCTGCGGCGAGCGGTATCAGCTCACTCAAAGGCGGTAATACGGTTAT
CCACAGAATCAGGGGATAACGCAGGAAAGAACATGTGAGCAAAAGGCCAGCAAAAGGCCAGGAACCGTAA
AAAGGCCGCGTTGCTGGCGTTTTTCCATAGGCTCCGCCCCCCTGACGAGCATCACAAAAATCGACGCTCA
AGTCAGAGGTGGCGAAACCCGACAGGACTATAAAGATACCAGGCGTTTCCCCCTGGAAGCTCCCTCGTGC
GCTCTCCTGTTCCGACCCTGCCGCTTACCGGATACCTGTCCGCCTTTCTCCCTTCGGGAAGCGTGGCGCT
TTCTCATAGCTCACGCTGTAGGTATCTCAGTTCGGTGTAGGTCGTTCGCTCCAAGCTGGGCTGTGTGCAC
GAACCCCCCGTTCAGCCCGACCGCTGCGCCTTATCCGGTAACTATCGTCTTGAGTCCAACCCGGTAAGAC
ACGACTTATCGCCACTGGCAGCAGCCACTGGTAACAGGATTAGCAGAGCGAGGTATGTAGGCGGTGCTAC
AGAGTTCTTGAAGTGGTGGCCTAACTACGGCTACACTAGAAGAACAGTATTTGGTATCTGCGCTCTGCTG
AAGCCAGTTACCTTCGGAAAAAGAGTTGGTAGCTCTTGATCCGGCAAACAAACCACCGCTGGTAGCGGTG
GTTTTTTTGTTTGCAAGCAGCAGATTACGCGCAGAAAAAAAGGATCTCAAGAAGATCCTTTGATCTTTTC
TACGGGGTCTGACGCTCAGTGGAACGAAAACTCACGTTAAGGGATTTTGGTCATGAGATTATCAAAAAGG
ATCTTCACCTAGATCCTTTTAAATTAAAAATGAAGTTTTAAATCAATCTAAAGTATATATGAGTAAACTT
GGTCTGACAGTTACCAATGCTTAATCAGTGAGGCACCTATCTCAGCGATCTGTCTATTTCGTTCATCCAT
AGTTGCCTGACTCCCCGTCGTGTAGATAACTACGATACGGGAGGGCTTACCATCTGGCCCCAGTGCTGCA
ATGATACCGCGAGACCCACGCTCACCGGCTCCAGATTTATCAGCAATAAACCAGCCAGCCGGAAGGGCCG
AGCGCAGAAGTGGTCCTGCAACTTTATCCGCCTCCATCCAGTCTATTAATTGTTGCCGGGAAGCTAGAGT
AAGTAGTTCGCCAGTTAATAGTTTGCGCAACGTTGTTGCCATTGCTACAGGCATCGTGGTGTCACGCTCG
TCGTTTGGTATGGCTTCATTCAGCTCCGGTTCCCAACGATCAAGGCGAGTTACATGATCCCCCATGTTGT
GCAAAAAAGCGGTTAGCTCCTTCGGTCCTCCGATCGTTGTCAGAAGTAAGTTGGCCGCAGTGTTATCACT
CATGGTTATGGCAGCACTGCATAATTCTCTTACTGTCATGCCATCCGTAAGATGCTTTTCTGTGACTGGT
GAGTACTCAACCAAGTCATTCTGAGAATAGTGTATGCGGCGACCGAGTTGCTCTTGCCCGGCGTCAATAC
GGGATAATACCGCGCCACATAGCAGAACTTTAAAAGTGCTCATCATTGGAAAACGTTCTTCGGGGCGAAA
ACTCTCAAGGATCTTACCGCTGTTGAGATCCAGTTCGATGTAACCCACTCGTGCACCCAACTGATCTTCA
GCATCTTTTACTTTCACCAGCGTTTCTGGGTGAGCAAAAACAGGAAGGCAAAATGCCGCAAAAAAGGGAA
TAAGGGCGACACGGAAATGTTGAATACTCATACTCTTCCTTTTTCAATATTATTGAAGCATTTATCAGGG
TTATTGTCTCATGAGCGGATACATATTTGAATGTATTTAGAAAAATAAACAAATAGGGGTTCCGCGCACA
TTTCCCCGAAAAGTG
