>Addgene plasmid #204182 | pRegev_D3 | depositor partial sequence | sequence record 399129 | Exon D3
GTTCTCCCAGTCACACGCAGTCTCCGCCTAACTTCATAGTCTCATGTCATATCTTCTTAAGCTGCCGTGC
CACCAG
